Addgene plasmid #71591: pJK511
Purpose: Produces Thermoplasma acidophilum citrate synthase with C-terminal His6 tag, His222>Gln mutant (TpCSH6-H222Q)
Depositing lab: T. J. Kappock. Depositing organization: Purdue University. Publication: An active site-tail interaction in the structure of hexahistidine-tagged Thermoplasma acidophilum citrate synthase. Murphy JR, Donini S, Kappock TJ. Acta Crystallogr F Struct Biol Commun. 2015 Oct 1;71(Pt 10):1292-9. doi: 10.1107/S2053230X15015939. Epub 2015 Sep 23. PubMed 26457521.
Backbone
  Vector backbone: pET28a
  Backbone size w/o insert (bp): 5369
  Total vector size (bp): 6410
  Vector type: Bacterial Expression
Growth in bacteria
  Bacterial resistance: Kanamycin, 50 μg/mL
  Growth temperature: 37°C
  Growth strain: DH5alpha
  Copy number: High Copy
Gene/Insert
  Gene/Insert name: citrate synthase (alt name: gltA)
  Species: Thermoplasma acidophilum DSM 1728
  Mutation: changes histidine-222 to glutamine
  GenBank ID: TA_RS00855 P21553
  Promoter: T7 promoter
  Tag / fusion protein: His6 (C terminal on backbone)
  Cloning method: Restriction Enzyme; 5′ cloning site NdeI (not destroyed); 3′ cloning site SalI (not destroyed)
  Sequencing primers: 5′ T7 promoter; 3′ T7 terminator
Terms and licenses: Academic/Nonprofit Terms; Industry Terms: Not Available to Industry
How to cite: pJK511 was a gift from T. J. Kappock (Addgene plasmid # 71591 ; http://n2t.net/addgene:71591 ; RRID:Addgene_71591)
