[The description below was written by a language model from this plasmid's Addgene catalogue record and pLannotate feature annotations shown in this document.]
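Description:
pJK511 is a 6,410 bp bacterial expression plasmid built on the pET28a backbone for producing citrate synthase (gltA) from the thermoacidophilic archaeon Thermoplasma acidophilum DSM 1728 in E. coli. The protein carries a His222-to-Gln substitution and a C-terminal hexahistidine tag, and is designated TpCSH6-H222Q. The plasmid replicates from a ColE1/pMB1-type origin. The backbone also carries the bom and rop regions from pBR322, although the catalogue lists it as high copy. Selection is by kanamycin resistance from the aph(3')-Ia aminoglycoside phosphotransferase gene. An f1 phage origin is also present, which in principle allows single-stranded DNA production. The short tetracycline-resistance fragments, the AmpR promoter fragment and the "SET1" fragment near the terminator appear to be automated matches to backbone remnants, not functional elements.

The coding sequence was inserted between the NdeI and SalI sites, which places it directly downstream of the T7 promoter, a lac operator and the strong ribosome binding site from T7 gene 10. It lies upstream of the vector-encoded His tag and the T7 terminator. The annotation software labels the tag as a fragment of a 9xHis tag, but its 18 nt length corresponds to six histidines. Using NdeI as the 5′ site would be expected to remove the N-terminal tag region of pET28a, so the only affinity tag recorded is the C-terminal one. The plasmid-borne lacI gene supplies repressor that binds the operator. Transcription therefore depends on both T7 RNA polymerase from the host strain and induction with IPTG or lactose.

The construct is used to overexpress the mutant enzyme and purify it by metal-affinity methods. The associated work concerns the crystal structure of the His-tagged enzyme and an interaction between its active site and its tail. The record does not state the specific reason for making the H222Q change.
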