Features (pLannotate 1.2.2; 19 found; start..end, strand, type, name):
     12..467     +  rep_origin     f1 ori (sequence partly withheld): f1 bacteriophage origin of replication; arrow indicates direction of (+) strand synthesis
    494..551     +  promoter       AmpR promoter (fragment): bla
    560..1375    -  CDS            KanR: aminoglycoside phosphotransferase; aph(3')-Ia; confers resistance to kanamycin in bacteria or G418 (Geneticin®) in eukaryotes
   1497..2085    +  rep_origin     ori: high-copy-number ColE1/pMB1/pBR322/pUC origin of replication
   2271..2413    -  misc_feature   bom: basis of mobility region from pBR322
   2515..2706    -  CDS            rop: Rop protein, which maintains plasmids at low copy number; rop
   2723..3103    +  CDS            YPB1_ECOLX: Protein predicted: Swiss-Prot protein existence level 4. From Escherichia coli.
   3175..3466    -  CDS            TcR (fragment): tetracycline efflux protein; tet; confers resistance to tetracycline
   3481..3502    -  protein_bind   CAP binding site: CAP binding activates transcription in the presence of cAMP. E. coli catabolite activator protein
   3515..4597    -  CDS            lacI: lac repressor; lacI; The lac repressor binds to the lac operator to inhibit transcription in E. coli. This inhibition can be relieved by adding lactose or isopropyl-β-D-thiogalactopyranoside (IPTG).
   4598..4675    -  promoter       lacI promoter: lacI
   4683..4962    -  CDS            TcR (fragment): tetracycline efflux protein; tet; confers resistance to tetracycline
   4984..5002    +  promoter       T7 promoter: promoter for bacteriophage T7 RNA polymerase
   5003..5027    +  protein_bind   lac operator: The lac repressor binds to the lac operator to inhibit transcription in E. coli. This inhibition can be relieved by adding lactose or isopropyl-β-D-thiogalactopyranoside (IPTG). lac repressor encoded by lacI
   5042..5064    +  RBS            RBS: efficient ribosome binding site from bacteriophage T7 gene 10 (Olins and Rangwala, 1989)
   5072..6226    +  CDS            gltA: CISY_THEAC - Experimental evidence at protein level: Swiss-Prot protein existence level 1. From Thermoplasma acidophilum (strain ATCC 25905 / DSM 1728 / JCM 9062 / NBRC 15155 / AMRC-C165).
   6254..6271    +  CDS            9xHis (fragment): 9xHis affinity tag
   6281..6330    +  CDS            SET1 (fragment): solubility-enhancement tag derived from T7 phage gene 10B
   6338..6385    +  terminator     T7 terminator: transcription terminator for bacteriophage T7 RNA polymerase
>Addgene plasmid #71591 | pJK511 | depositor full sequence | sequence record 130911 | pJK511 sequence 6410 bps
TGGCGAATGGG
[124 nt withheld, positions 12-135]
C
[91 nt withheld, positions 137-227]
A
[49 nt withheld, positions 229-277]
CCTTTGACGTTGGAGTCCACGTTCTTT
[37 nt withheld, positions 305-341]
ACCCTATCTCGGTCTATTCTTTTGATTTATAAGGGATTTTGCCGATTTCGGCCTATTGGTTAAAAAATGA
GCTGATTTAACAAAAATTTAACGCGAATTTTAACAAAATATTAACGTTTACAATTTCAGGTGGCACTTTT
CGGGGAAATGTGCGCGGAACCCCTATTTGTTTATTTTTCTAAATACATTCAAATATGTATCCGCTCATGA
ATTAATTCTTAGAAAAACTCATCGAGCATCAAATGAAACTGCAATTTATTCATATCAGGATTATCAATAC
CATATTTTTGAAAAAGCCGTTTCTGTAATGAAGGAGAAAACTCACCGAGGCAGTTCCATAGGATGGCAAG
ATCCTGGTATCGGTCTGCGATTCCGACTCGTCCAACATCAATACAACCTATTAATTTCCCCTCGTCAAAA
ATAAGGTTATCAAGTGAGAAATCACCATGAGTGACGACTGAATCCGGTGAGAATGGCAAAAGTTTATGCA
TTTCTTTCCAGACTTGTTCAACAGGCCAGCCATTACGCTCGTCATCAAAATCACTCGCATCAACCAAACC
GTTATTCATTCGTGATTGCGCCTGAGCGAGACGAAATACGCGATCGCTGTTAAAAGGACAATTACAAACA
GGAATCGAATGCAACCGGCGCAGGAACACTGCCAGCGCATCAACAATATTTTCACCTGAATCAGGATATT
CTTCTAATACCTGGAATGCTGTTTTCCCGGGGATCGCAGTGGTGAGTAACCATGCATCATCAGGAGTACG
GATAAAATGCTTGATGGTCGGAAGAGGCATAAATTCCGTCAGCCAGTTTAGTCTGACCATCTCATCTGTA
ACATCATTGGCAACGCTACCTTTGCCATGTTTCAGAAACAACTCTGGCGCATCGGGCTTCCCATACAATC
GATAGATTGTCGCACCTGATTGCCCGACATTATCGCGAGCCCATTTATACCCATATAAATCAGCATCCAT
GTTGGAATTTAATCGCGGCCTAGAGCAAGACGTTTCCCGTTGAATATGGCTCATAACACCCCTTGTATTA
CTGTTTATGTAAGCAGACAGTTTTATTGTTCATGACCAAAATCCCTTAACGTGAGTTTTCGTTCCACTGA
GCGTCAGACCCCGTAGAAAAGATCAAAGGATCTTCTTGAGATCCTTTTTTTCTGCGCGTAATCTGCTGCT
TGCAAACAAAAAAACCACCGCTACCAGCGGTGGTTTGTTTGCCGGATCAAGAGCTACCAACTCTTTTTCC
GAAGGTAACTGGCTTCAGCAGAGCGCAGATACCAAATACTGTCCTTCTAGTGTAGCCGTAGTTAGGCCAC
CACTTCAAGAACTCTGTAGCACCGCCTACATACCTCGCTCTGCTAATCCTGTTACCAGTGGCTGCTGCCA
GTGGCGATAAGTCGTGTCTTACCGGGTTGGACTCAAGACGATAGTTACCGGATAAGGCGCAGCGGTCGGG
CTGAACGGGGGGTTCGTGCACACAGCCCAGCTTGGAGCGAACGACCTACACCGAACTGAGATACCTACAG
CGTGAGCTATGAGAAAGCGCCACGCTTCCCGAAGGGAGAAAGGCGGACAGGTATCCGGTAAGCGGCAGGG
TCGGAACAGGAGAGCGCACGAGGGAGCTTCCAGGGGGAAACGCCTGGTATCTTTATAGTCCTGTCGGGTT
TCGCCACCTCTGACTTGAGCGTCGATTTTTGTGATGCTCGTCAGGGGGGCGGAGCCTATGGAAAAACGCC
AGCAACGCGGCCTTTTTACGGTTCCTGGCCTTTTGCTGGCCTTTTGCTCACATGTTCTTTCCTGCGTTAT
CCCCTGATTCTGTGGATAACCGTATTACCGCCTTTGAGTGAGCTGATACCGCTCGCCGCAGCCGAACGAC
CGAGCGCAGCGAGTCAGTGAGCGAGGAAGCGGAAGAGCGCCTGATGCGGTATTTTCTCCTTACGCATCTG
TGCGGTATTTCACACCGCATATATGGTGCACTCTCAGTACAATCTGCTCTGATGCCGCATAGTTAAGCCA
GTATACACTCCGCTATCGCTACGTGACTGGGTCATGGCTGCGCCCCGACACCCGCCAACACCCGCTGACG
CGCCCTGACGGGCTTGTCTGCTCCCGGCATCCGCTTACAGACAAGCTGTGACCGTCTCCGGGAGCTGCAT
GTGTCAGAGGTTTTCACCGTCATCACCGAAACGCGCGAGGCAGCTGCGGTAAAGCTCATCAGCGTGGTCG
TGAAGCGATTCACAGATGTCTGCCTGTTCATCCGCGTCCAGCTCGTTGAGTTTCTCCAGAAGCGTTAATG
TCTGGCTTCTGATAAAGCGGGCCATGTTAAGGGCGGTTTTTTCCTGTTTGGTCACTGATGCCTCCGTGTA
AGGGGGATTTCTGTTCATGGGGGTAATGATACCGATGAAACGAGAGAGGATGCTCACGATACGGGTTACT
GATGATGAACATGCCCGGTTACTGGAACGTTGTGAGGGTAAACAACTGGCGGTATGGATGCGGCGGGACC
AGAGAAAAATCACTCAGGGTCAATGCCAGCGCTTCGTTAATACAGATGTAGGTGTTCCACAGGGTAGCCA
GCAGCATCCTGCGATGCAGATCCGGAACATAATGGTGCAGGGCGCTGACTTCCGCGTTTCCAGACTTTAC
GAAACACGGAAACCGAAGACCATTCATGTTGTTGCTCAGGTCGCAGACGTTTTGCAGCAGCAGTCGCTTC
ACGTTCGCTCGCGTATCGGTGATTCATTCTGCTAACCAGTAAGGCAACCCCGCCAGCCTAGCCGGGTCCT
CAACGACAGGAGCACGATCATGCGCACCCGTGGGGCCGCCATGCCGGCGATAATGGCCTGCTTCTCGCCG
AAACGTTTGGTGGCGGGACCAGTGACGAAGGCTTGAGCGAGGGCGTGCAAGATTCCGAATACCGCAAGCG
ACAGGCCGATCATCGTCGCGCTCCAGCGAAAGCGGTCCTCGCCGAAAATGACCCAGAGCGCTGCCGGCAC
CTGTCCTACGAGTTGCATGATAAAGAAGACAGTCATAAGTGCGGCGACGATAGTCATGCCCCGCGCCCAC
CGGAAGGAGCTGACTGGGTTGAAGGCTCTCAAGGGCATCGGTCGAGATCCCGGTGCCTAATGAGTGAGCT
AACTTACATTAATTGCGTTGCGCTCACTGCCCGCTTTCCAGTCGGGAAACCTGTCGTGCCAGCTGCATTA
ATGAATCGGCCAACGCGCGGGGAGAGGCGGTTTGCGTATTGGGCGCCAGGGTGGTTTTTCTTTTCACCAG
TGAGACGGGCAACAGCTGATTGCCCTTCACCGCCTGGCCCTGAGAGAGTTGCAGCAAGCGGTCCACGCTG
GTTTGCCCCAGCAGGCGAAAATCCTGTTTGATGGTGGTTAACGGCGGGATATAACATGAGCTGTCTTCGG
TATCGTCGTATCCCACTACCGAGATATCCGCACCAACGCGCAGCCCGGACTCGGTAATGGCGCGCATTGC
GCCCAGCGCCATCTGATCGTTGGCAACCAGCATCGCAGTGGGAACGATGCCCTCATTCAGCATTTGCATG
GTTTGTTGAAAACCGGACATGGCACTCCAGTCGCCTTCCCGTTCCGCTATCGGCTGAATTTGATTGCGAG
TGAGATATTTATGCCAGCCAGCCAGACGCAGACGCGCCGAGACAGAACTTAATGGGCCCGCTAACAGCGC
GATTTGCTGGTGACCCAATGCGACCAGATGCTCCACGCCCAGTCGCGTACCGTCTTCATGGGAGAAAATA
ATACTGTTGATGGGTGTCTGGTCAGAGACATCAAGAAATAACGCCGGAACATTAGTGCAGGCAGCTTCCA
CAGCAATGGCATCCTGGTCATCCAGCGGATAGTTAATGATCAGCCCACTGACGCGTTGCGCGAGAAGATT
GTGCACCGCCGCTTTACAGGCTTCGACGCCGCTTCGTTCTACCATCGACACCACCACGCTGGCACCCAGT
TGATCGGCGCGAGATTTAATCGCCGCGACAATTTGCGACGGCGCGTGCAGGGCCAGACTGGAGGTGGCAA
CGCCAATCAGCAACGACTGTTTGCCCGCCAGTTGTTGTGCCACGCGGTTGGGAATGTAATTCAGCTCCGC
CATCGCCGCTTCCACTTTTTCCCGCGTTTTCGCAGAAACGTGGCTGGCCTGGTTCACCACGCGGGAAACG
GTCTGATAAGAGACACCGGCATACTCTGCGACATCGTATAACGTTACTGGTTTCACATTCACCACCCTGA
ATTGACTCTCTTCCGGGCGCTATCATGCCATACCGCGAAAGGTTTTGCGCCATTCGATGGTGTCCGGGAT
CTCGACGCTCTCCCTTATGCGACTCCTGCATTAGGAAGCAGCCCAGTAGTAGGTTGAGGCCGTTGAGCAC
CGCCGCCGCAAGGAATGGTGCATGCAAGGAGATGGCGCCCAACAGTCCCCCGGCCACGGGGCCTGCCACC
ATACCCACGCCGAAACAAGCGCTCATGAGCCCGAAGTGGCGAGCCCGATCTTCCCCATCGGTGATGTCGG
CGATATAGGCGCCAGCAACCGCACCTGTGGCGCCGGTGATGCCGGCCACGATGCGTCCGGCGTAGAGGAT
CGAGATCTCGATCCCGCGAAATTAATACGACTCACTATAGGGGAATTGTGAGCGGATAACAATTCCCCTC
TAGAAATAATTTTGTTTAACTTTAAGAAGGAGATATACATATGCCAGAAACTGAAGAAATTAGCAAAGGG
CTTGAGGATGTCAATATAAAGTGGACAAGGCTCACGACCATCGACGGAAATAAGGGAATCCTGCGATACG
GGGGCTATTCTGTCGAAGATATAATTGCCTCTGGGGCACAGGATGAGGAGATCCAGTATCTGTTCCTGTA
TGGGAACCTTCCAACTGAACAGGAGCTCAGAAAATACAAGGAAACCGTCCAGAAGGGTTATAAGATACCA
GATTTTGTCATAAACGCCATAAGGCAGCTGCCAAGGGAATCGGATGCTGTGGCAATGCAGATGGCCGCGG
TTGCAGCCATGGCAGCATCGGAGACAAAGTTCAAGTGGAACAAGGATACGGACAGAGACGTTGCAGCAGA
AATGATCGGCAGGATGTCAGCGATAACCGTGAACGTGTACAGGCACATAATGAACATGCCGGCCGAGCTT
CCGAAACCATCAGACAGCTACGCTGAGAGCTTCCTGAACGCTGCGTTTGGAAGGAAGGCAACAAAGGAAG
AGATAGACGCCATGAATACGGCACTGATTCTCTACACAGACCATGAGGTGCCTGCATCTACCACGGCAGG
CTTGGTCGCGGTATCAACCCTCTCAGACATGTACTCCGGCATAACTGCAGCTCTTGCGGCCCTCAAGGGT
CCGCTGCAAGGCGGTGCAGCTGAGGCAGCAATAGCGCAGTTCGATGAGATAAAGGATCCCGCCATGGTGG
AGAAGTGGTTCAACGACAACATAATAAACGGAAAGAAGAGACTCATGGGCTTCGGCCACAGGGTATACAA
GACCTACGATCCAAGGGCAAAGATATTCAAGGGCATCGCTGAGAAACTCTCCAGCAAGAAGCCAGAGGTG
CACAAGGTATATGAGATCGCCACGAAGCTTGAAGACTTTGGCATCAAGGCATTCGGTTCAAAGGGCATAT
ATCCGAACACGGATTACTTCTCCGGAATAGTATACATGTCCATAGGATTCCCGCTGAGGAACAACATATA
CACGGCGCTCTTCGCGCTATCCAGGGTTACAGGGTGGCAGGCACACTTCATAGAGTACGTGGAGGAACAG
CAGAGACTGATTAGGCCGAGAGCCGTTTACGTCGGTCCTGCAGAGAGAAAGTACGTACCCATCGCTGAAA
GAAAGGTCGACAAGCTTGCGGCCGCACTCGAGCACCACCACCACCACCACTGAGATCCGGCTGCTAACAA
AGCCCGAAAGGAAGCTGAGTTGGCTGCTGCCACCGCTGAGCAATAACTAGCATAACCCCTTGGGGCCTCT
AAACGGGTCTTGAGGGGTTTTTTGCTGAAAGGAGGAACTATATCCGGAT
