>Addgene plasmid #71591 | pJK511 | addgene partial sequence | sequence record 134875 | T7term 5'-GCTAGTTATTGCTCAGCGG-3'
TTGTTAGCAGCCGGATCTCAGTGGTGGTGGTGGTGGTGCTCGAGTGCGGCCGCAAGCTTGTCGACCTTTC
TTTCAGCGATGGGTACGTACTTTCTCTCTGCAGGACCGACGTAAACGGCTCTCGGCCTAATCAGTCTCTG
CTGTTCCTCCACGTACTCTATGAAGTGTGCCTGCCACCCTGTAACCCTGGATAGCGCGAAGAGCGCCGTG
TATATGTTGTTCCTCAGCGGGAATCCTATGGACATGTATACTATTCCGGAGAAGTAATCCGTGTTCGGAT
ATATGCCCTTTGAACCGAATGCCTTGATGCCAAAGTCTTCAAGCTTCGTGGCGATCTCATATACCTTGTG
CACCTCTGGCTTCTTGCTGGAGAGTTTCTCAGCGATGCCCTTGAATATCTTTGCCCTTGGATCGTAGGTC
TTGTATACCCTGTGGCCGAAGCCCATGAGTCTCTTCTTTCCGTTTATTATGTTGTCGTTGAACCACTTCT
CCACCATGGCGGGATCCTTTATCTCATCGAACTGCGCTATTGCTGCCTCAGCTGCACCGCCTTGCAGCGG
ACCCTTGAGGGCCGCAAGAGCTGCAGTTATGCCGGAGTACATGTCTGAGAGGGTTGATACCGCGACCAAG
CCTGCCGTGGTAGATGCAGGCACCTCATGGTCTGTGTAGAGAATCAGTGCCGTATTCATGGCGTCTATCT
CTTCCTTTGTTGCCTTCCTTCCAAACGCAGCGTTCAGGAAGCTCTCAGCGTAGCTGTCTGATGGTTTCGG
AAGCTCGGCCGGCATGTTCATTATGTGCCTGTACACGTTCACGGTTATCGCTGACATCCTGCCGATCATT
TCTGCTGCAACGTCTCTGTCCGTATCCTTGTTCCACTTGAACTTTGTCTCCGATGCTGCCATGGCTGCAA
CCGCGGCCATCTGCATTGCCACAGCATCCGATTCCCTTGGCAGCTGCCTTATGGCGTTTATGACAAAATC
TGGTATCTTATAACCCTTCTGGACGGTTTCCTTGTATTTTCTGAGCTCCTGTTCAGTTGGAAGGTTCCCA
TACAGGAACAGATACTGGA
