>Addgene plasmid #71591 | pJK511 | addgene partial sequence | sequence record 134903 | T7 5'-TAATACGACTCACTATAGGG-3'
TCTAGAAATAATTTTGTTTAACTTTAAGAAGGAGATATACATATGCCAGAAACTGAAGAAATTAGCAAAG
GGCTTGAGGATGTCAATATAAAGTGGACAAGGCTCACGACCATCGACGGAAATAAGGGAATCCTGCGATA
CGGGGGCTATTCTGTCGAAGATATAATTGCCTCTGGGGCACAGGATGAGGAGATCCAGTATCTGTTCCTG
TATGGGAACCTTCCAACTGAACAGGAGCTCAGAAAATACAAGGAAACCGTCCAGAAGGGTTATAAGATAC
CAGATTTTGTCATAAACGCCATAAGGCAGCTGCCAAGGGAATCGGATGCTGTGGCAATGCAGATGGCCGC
GGTTGCAGCCATGGCAGCATCGGAGACAAAGTTCAAGTGGAACAAGGATACGGACAGAGACGTTGCAGCA
GAAATGATCGGCAGGATGTCAGCGATAACCGTGAACGTGTACAGGCACATAATGAACATGCCGGCCGAGC
TTCCGAAACCATCAGACAGCTACGCTGAGAGCTTCCTGAACGCTGCGTTTGGAAGGAAGGCAACAAAGGA
AGAGATAGACGCCATGAATACGGCACTGATTCTCTACACAGACCATGAGGTGCCTGCATCTACCACGGCA
GGCTTGGTCGCGGTATCAACCCTCTCAGACATGTACTCCGGCATAACTGCAGCTCTTGCGGCCCTCAAGG
GTCCGCTGCAAGGCGGTGCAGCTGAGGCAGCAATAGCGCAGTTCGATGAGATAAAGGATCCCGCCATGGT
GGAGAAGTGGTTCAACGACAACATAATAAACGGAAAGAAGAGACTCATGGGCTTCGGCCACAGGGTATAC
AAGACCTACGATCCAAGGGCAAAGATATTCAAGGGCATCGCTGAGAAACTCTCCAGCAAGAAGCCAGAGG
TGCACAAGGTATATGAGATCGCCACGAAGCTTGAAGACTTTGGCATCAAGGCATTCGGTTCAAAGGGCAT
ATATCCGAACACGGATTACTTCTCCGGAATAGTATACATGTCCATAGGATTCCCGCTGAGGAACAACATA
TACACGGCGCTCTTCGCGCTATCCAGGGTTACAGGGTGGCAG
